>Addgene plasmid #65183 | pYTK076 | depositor full sequence | sequence record 110236 | Full Sequence
TCGGTCTCATACAAACACAGTCCTTTCCCGCAATTTTCTTTTTCTATTACTCTTGGCCTCCTCTAGTACA
CTCTATATTTTTTTATGCCTCGGTAATGATTTTCATTTTTTTTTTTCCACCTAGCGGATGACTCTTTTTT
TTTCTTAGCGATTGGCATTATCACATAATGAATTATACATTATATAAAGTAATGTGATTTCTTCGAAGAA
TATACTAAAAAATGAGCAGGCAAGATAAACGAAGGCAAAGATGACAGAGCAGAAAGCCCTAGTAAAGCGT
ATTACAAATGAAACCAAGATTCAGATTGCGATCTCTTTAAAGGGTGGTCCCCTAGCGATAGAGCACTCGA
TCTTCCCAGAAAAAGAGGCAGAAGCAGTAGCAGAACAGGCCACACAATCGCAAGTGATTAACGTCCACAC
AGGTATAGGGTTTCTGGACCATATGATACATGCTCTGGCCAAGCATTCCGGCTGGTCGCTAATCGTTGAG
TGCATTGGTGACTTACACATAGACGACCATCACACCACTGAGGACTGCGGGATTGCTCTCGGTCAAGCTT
TTAAAGAGGCCCTAGGGGCCGTGCGTGGAGTAAAAAGGTTTGGATCAGGATTTGCGCCTTTGGATGAGGC
ACTTTCCAGAGCGGTGGTTGATCTTTCGAACAGGCCGTACGCAGTTGTCGAACTTGGTTTGCAAAGGGAG
AAAGTAGGTGATCTCTCTTGCGAGATGATCCCGCATTTTCTTGAAAGCTTTGCAGAGGCTAGCAGAATTA
CCCTCCACGTTGATTGTCTGCGAGGCAAGAATGATCATCACCGTAGTGAGAGTGCGTTCAAGGCTCTTGC
GGTTGCCATAAGAGAAGCCACCTCGCCCAATGGTACCAACGATGTTCCCTCCACCAAAGGTGTTCTTATG
TAGTGACACCGATTATTTAAAGCTGCTGCATACGATATATATACATGTGTATATATGTATACCTATGAAT
GTCAGTAAGTATGTATACGAACAGTATGATACTGAAGATGACAAGGTAATGCATCATTCTATACGTGTCA
TTCTGAACGAGGCGCGCTTTCCTTTTTTCTTTTTGCTTTTTCTTTTTTTTTCTCTTGAACTCGACGGATC
ATAGAGTTGAGACCAGACCAATAAAAAACGCCCGGCGGCAACCGAGCGTTCTGAACAAATCCAGATGGAG
TTCTGAGGTCATTACTGGATCTATCAACAGGAGTCCAAGCGAGCTCGATATCAAATTACGCCCCGCCCTG
CCACTCATCGCAGTACTGTTGTAATTCATTAAGCATTCTGCCGACATGGAAGCCATCACAAACGGCATGA
TGAACCTGAATCGCCAGCGGCATCAGCACCTTGTCGCCTTGCGTATAATATTTGCCCATGGTGAAAACGG
GGGCGAAGAAGTTGTCCATATTGGCCACGTTTAAATCAAAACTGGTGAAACTCACCCAGGGATTGGCTGA
AACGAAAAACATATTCTCAATAAACCCTTTAGGGAAATAGGCCAGGTTTTCACCGTAACACGCCACATCT
TGCGAATATATGTGTAGAAACTGCCGGAAATCGTCGTGGTATTCACTCCAGAGCGATGAAAACGTTTCAG
TTTGCTCATGGAAAACGGTGTAACAAGGGTGAACACTATCCCATATCACCAGCTCACCGTCTTTCATTGC
CATACGAAATTCCGGATGAGCATTCATCAGGCGGGCAAGAATGTGAATAAAGGCCGGATAAAACTTGTGC
TTATTTTTCTTTACGGTCTTTAAAAAGGCCGTAATATCCAGCTGAACGGTCTGGTTATAGGTACATTGAG
CAACTGACTGAAATGCCTCAAAATGTTCTTTACGATGCCATTGGGATATATCAACGGTGGTATATCCAGT
GATTTTTTTCTCCATTTTAGCTTCCTTAGCTCCTGAAAATCTCGATAACTCAAAAAATACGCCCGGTAGT
GATCTTATTTCATTATGGTGAAAGTTGGAACCTCTTACGTGCCCGATCAATCATGACCAAAATCCCTTAA
CGTGAGTTTTCGTTCCACTGAGCGTCAGACCCCGTAGAAAAGATCAAAGGATCTTCTTGAGATCCTTTTT
TTCTGCGCGTAATCTGCTGCTTGCAAACAAAAAAACCACCGCTACCAGCGGTGGTTTGTTTGCCGGATCA
AGAGCTACCAACTCTTTTTCCGAAGGTAACTGGCTTCAGCAGAGCGCAGATACCAAATACTGTTCTTCTA
GTGTAGCCGTAGTTAGGCCACCACTTCAAGAACTCTGTAGCACCGCCTACATACCTCGCTCTGCTAATCC
TGTTACCAGTGGCTGCTGCCAGTGGCGATAAGTCGTGTCTTACCGGGTTGGACTCAAGACGATAGTTACC
GGATAAGGCGCAGCGGTCGGGCTGAACGGGGGGTTCGTGCACACAGCCCAGCTTGGAGCGAACGACCTAC
ACCGAACTGAGATACCTACAGCGTGAGCTATGAGAAAGCGCCACGCTTCCCGAAGGGAGAAAGGCGGACA
GGTATCCGGTAAGCGGCAGGGTCGGAACAGGAGAGCGCACGAGGGAGCTTCCAGGGGGAAACGCCTGGTA
TCTTTATAGTCCTGTCGGGTTTCGCCACCTCTGACTTGAGCGTCGATTTTTGTGATGCTCGTCAGGGGGG
CGGAGCCTATGGAAAAACGCCAGCAACGCGGCCTTTTTACGGTTCCTGGCCTTTTGCTGGCCTTTTGCTC
ACATGTTCTTTCCTGCGTTATCCCCTGATTCTGTGGATAACCGTAG
Features (pLannotate 1.2.2; 6 found; start..end, strand, type, name):
     63..250     +  promoter       HIS3 promoter: S. cerevisiae HIS3
    251..910     +  CDS            HIS3: HIS7_YEAST - Experimental evidence at protein level: Swiss-Prot protein existence level 1. From Saccharomyces cerevisiae (strain ATCC 204508 / S288c) (Baker's yeast).
   1141..1175    -  terminator     lambda t0 terminator: minimal transcription terminator from phage lambda (Scholtissek and Grosse, 1987)
   1249..1905    -  CDS            cat: CAT_ECOLX - Experimental evidence at protein level: Swiss-Prot protein existence level 1. This enzyme is an effector of chloramphenicol resistance in bacteria. From Escherichia coli. This protein is used as a marker in many commonly used cloning vectors, such as pACYC184.
   1906..2003    -  promoter       cat promoter: promoter of the E. coli cat gene encoding chloramphenicol acetyltransferase
   2087..2675    +  rep_origin     ori: high-copy-number ColE1/pMB1/pBR322/pUC origin of replication
