[The description below was written by a language model from this plasmid's Addgene catalogue record and pLannotate feature annotations shown in this document.]
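Description:
pYTK076 is a small (about 2.8 kb) part-storage plasmid from the Yeast Toolkit (YTK) modular cloning system, holding the Saccharomyces cerevisiae HIS3 marker as a "Type 6" part. It is built on the pYTK001 part entry backbone and, although catalogued as a bacterial expression vector, it functions essentially as an E. coli-maintained carrier for a standardized DNA part. Propagation relies on a high-copy ColE1/pUC-type origin, and selection is by chloramphenicol resistance, provided by the cat gene under its native cat promoter and followed by a phage lambda t0 terminator. The feature table shows no yeast origin of replication or centromere, so the plasmid is not itself designed to be maintained in yeast.

The payload is a HIS3 cassette consisting of the native HIS3 promoter directly upstream of the HIS3 coding sequence, which encodes imidazoleglycerol-phosphate dehydratase, an enzyme of histidine biosynthesis. In his3 auxotrophic yeast strains this cassette restores growth without histidine, making it a standard auxotrophic selection marker. No terminator is annotated downstream of the coding sequence, though roughly 200 bp of unannotated sequence follows it. The insert was introduced through BsmBI sites that were destroyed during cloning, consistent with Golden Gate-style domestication of a part into the entry vector.

In the toolkit's scheme, Type 6 parts are the yeast marker position. pYTK076 is therefore used as a donor in hierarchical multipart assemblies, where the HIS3 part is combined with parts of other types to build yeast vectors selectable by histidine prototrophy.
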