Addgene plasmid #65183: pYTK076
Purpose: Encodes HIS3 as a Type 6 part to be used in the Dueber YTK system
Depositing lab: John Dueber. Depositing organization: University of California, Berkeley. Publication: A Highly Characterized Yeast Toolkit for Modular, Multipart Assembly. Lee ME, DeLoache WC, Cervantes B, Dueber JE. ACS Synth Biol. 2015 Apr 14. 10.1021/sb500366v PubMed 25871405.
Backbone
  Vector backbone: pYTK001
  Vector type: Bacterial Expression
Growth in bacteria
  Bacterial resistance: Chloramphenicol, 25 μg/mL
  Growth temperature: 37°C
  Growth strain: DH10B
  Copy number: High Copy
Gene/Insert
  Gene/Insert name: HIS3
  Species: S. cerevisiae (budding yeast)
  Cloning method: Restriction Enzyme; 5′ cloning site BsmBI (destroyed during cloning); 3′ cloning site BsmBI (destroyed during cloning)
Terms and licenses: Academic/Nonprofit Terms; Industry Terms: Not Available to Industry
Depositor comments: Type 6 parts are Yeast Markers in the Dueber YTK. For more information, please visit the supplemental information in PMID:25871405.
How to cite: pYTK076 was a gift from John Dueber (Addgene plasmid # 65183 ; http://n2t.net/addgene:65183 ; RRID:Addgene_65183)
