>Addgene plasmid #65183 | pYTK076 | addgene partial sequence | sequence record 112750 | CAT-F 5'-GTTTGTGATGGCTTCCATGTC-3'
GAGTGGCAGGGCGGGGCGTAATTTGATATCGAGCTCGCTTGGACTCCTGTTGATAGATCCAGTAATGACC
TCAGAACTCCATCTGGATTTGTTCAGAACGCTCGGTTGCCGCCGGGCGTTTTTTATTGGTCTGGTCTCAA
CTCTATGATCCGTCGAGTTCAAGAGAAAAAAAAAGAAAAAGCAAAAAGAAAAAAGGAAAGCGCGCCTCGT
TCAGAATGACACGTATAGAATGATGCATTACCTTGTCATCTTCAGTATCATACTGTTCGTATACATACTT
ACTGACATTCATAGGTATACATATATACACATGTATATATATCGTATGCAGCAGCTTTAAATAATCGGTG
TCACTACATAAGAACACCTTTGGTGGAGGGAACATCGTTGGTACCATTGGGCGAGGTGGCTTCTCTTATG
GCAACCGCAAGAGCCTTGAACGCACTCTCACTACGGTGATGATCATTCTTGCCTCGCAGACAATCAACGT
GGAGGGTAATTCTGCTAGCCTCTGCAAAGCTTTCAAGAAAATGCGGGATCATCTCGCAAGAGAGATCACC
TACTTTCTCCCTTTGCAAACCAAGTTCGACAACTGCGTACGGCCTGTTCGAAAGATCAACCACCGCTCTG
GAAAGTGCCTCATCCAAAGGCGCAAATCCTGATCCAAACCTTTTTACTCCACGCACGGCCCCTAGGGCCT
CTTTAAAAGCTTGACCGAGAGCAATCCCGCAGTCCTCAGTGGTGTGATGGTCGTCTATGTGTAAGTCACC
AATGCACTCAACGATTAGCGACC
