>Addgene plasmid #65183 | pYTK076 | addgene partial sequence | sequence record 218312 | pRS414-R 5'-CACCTCTGACTTGAGCGTCG-3'
GCCAGCAACGCGGCCTTTTTACGGTTCCTGGCCTTTTGCTGGCCTTTTGCTCACATGTTCTTTCCTGCGT
TATCCCCTGATTCTGTGGATAACCGTAGTCGGTCTCATACAAACACAGTCCTTTCCCGCAATTTTCTTTT
TCTATTACTCTTGGCCTCCTCTAGTACACTCTATATTTTTTTATGCCTCGGTAATGATTTTCATTTTTTT
TTTTCCACCTAGCGGATGACTCTTTTTTTTTCTTAGCGATTGGCATTATCACATAATGAATTATACATTA
TATAAAGTAATGTGATTTCTTCGAAGAATATACTAAAAAATGAGCAGGCAAGATAAACGAAGGCAAAGAT
GACAGAGCAGAAAGCCCTAGTAAAGCGTATTACAAATGAAACCAAGATTCAGATTGCGATCTCTTTAAAG
GGTGGTCCCCTAGCGATAGAGCACTCGATCTTCCCAGAAAAAGAGGCAGAAGCAGTAGCAGAACAGGCCA
CACAATCGCAAGTGATTAACGTCCACACAGGTATAGGGTTTCTGGACCATATGATACATGCTCTGGCCAA
GCATTCCGGCTGGTCGCTAATCGTTGAGTGCATTGGTGACTTACACATAGACGACCATCACACCACTGAG
GACTGCGGGATTGCTCTCGGTCAAGCTTTTAAAGAGGCCCTAGGGGCCGTGCGTGGAGTAAAAAGGTTTG
GATCAGGATTTGCGCCTTTGGATGA
